>Addgene plasmid #91423 | pHH0103_SH3GL3-1/1 | addgene full sequence | sequence record 192285 | Addgene NGS Result
AATAGGCGTATCACGAGGCCCTTTCGTCTTCAAGAATTCCCGACACCATCGAATGGTGCAAAACCTTTCG
CGGTATGGCATGATAGCGCCCGGAAGAGAGTCAATTCAGGGTGGTGAATGTGAAACCAGTAACGTTATAC
GATGTCGCAGAGTATGCCGGTGTCTCTTATCAGACCGTTTCCCGCGTGGTGAACCAGGCCAGCCACGTTT
CTGCGAAAACGCGGGAAAAAGTGGAAGCGGCGATGGCGGAGCTGAATTACATTCCCAACCGCGTGGCACA
ACAACTGGCGGGCAAACAGTCGTTGCTGATTGGCGTTGCCACCTCCAGTCTGGCCCTGCACGCGCCGTCG
CAAATTGTCGCGGCGATTAAATCTCGCGCCGATCAACTGGGTGCCAGCGTGGTGGTGTCGATGGTAGAAC
GAAGCGGCGTCGAAGCCTGTAAAGCGGCGGTGCACAATCTTCTCGCGCAACGCGTCAGTGGGCTGATCAT
TAACTATCCGCTGGATGACCAGGATGCCATTGCTGTGGAAGCTGCCTGCACTAATGTTCCGGCGTTATTT
CTTGATGTCTCTGACCAGACACCCATCAACAGTATTATTTTCTCCCATGAAGACGGTACGCGACTGGGCG
TGGAGCATCTGGTCGCATTGGGTCACCAGCAAATCGCGCTGTTAGCGGGCCCATTAAGTTCTGTCTCGGC
GCGTCTGCGTCTGGCTGGCTGGCATAAATATCTCACTCGCAATCAAATTCAGCCGATAGCGGAACGGGAA
GGCGACTGGAGTGCCATGTCCGGTTTTCAACAAACCATGCAAATGCTGAATGAGGGCATCGTTCCCACTG
CGATGCTGGTTGCCAACGATCAGATGGCGCTGGGCGCAATGCGCGCCATTACCGAGTCCGGGCTGCGCGT
TGGTGCGGATATCTCGGTAGTGGGATACGACGATACCGAAGACAGCTCATGTTATATCCCGCCGTTAACC
ACCATCAAACAGGATTTTCGCCTGCTGGGGCAAACCAGCGTGGACCGCTTGCTGCAACTCTCTCAGGGCC
AGGCGGTGAAGGGCAATCAGCTGTTGCCCGTCTCACTGGTGAAAAGAAAAACCACCCTGGCGCCCAATAC
GCAAACCGCCTCTCCCCGCGCGTTGGCCGATTCATTAATGCAGCTGGCACGACAGGTTTCCCGACTGGAA
AGCGGGCAGTGAGCGCAACGCAATTAATGTAAGTTAGCTCACTCATTAGGCACAATTCTCATGTTTGACA
GCTTATCATCGACTGCACGGTGCACCAATGCTTCTGGCGTCAGGCAGCCATCGGAAGCTGTGGTATGGCT
GTGCAGGTCGTAAATCACTGCATAATTCGTGTCGCTCAAGGCGCACTCCCGTTCTGGATAATGTTTTTTG
CGCCGACATCATAACGGTTCTGGCAAATATTCTGAAATGAGCTGTTGACAATTAATCATCGGCTCGTATA
ATGTGTGGAATTGTGAGCGGATAACAATTTCACACAGGAAACAGCCAGTCCGTTTAGGTGTTTTCACGAG
CACTTCACCAACAAGGACCATAGATTATGAAAATCGAAGAACACCATCACCATCACCATTCCAGCGGTAA
GCTTATGTCCCCTATACTAGGTTATTGGAAAATTAAGGGCCTTGTGCAACCCACTCGACTTCTTTTGGAA
TATCTTGAAGAAAAATATGAAGAGCATTTGTATGAGCGCGATGAAGGTGATAAATGGCGAAACAAAAAGT
TTGAATTGGGTTTGGAGTTTCCCAATCTTCCTTATTATATTGATGGTGATGTTAAATTAACACAGTCTAT
GGCCATCATACGTTATATAGCTGACAAGCACAACATGTTGGGTGGTTGTCCAAAAGAGCGTGCAGAGATT
TCAATGCTTGAAGGAGCGGTTTTGGATATTAGATACGGTGTTTCGAGAATTGCATATAGTAAAGACTTTG
AAACTCTCAAAGTTGATTTTCTTAGCAAGCTACCTGAAATGCTGAAAATGTTCGAAGATCGTTTATGTCA
TAAAACATATTTAAATGGTGATCATGTAACCCATCCTGACTTCATGTTGTATGACGCTCTTGATGTTGTT
TTATACATGGACCCAATGTGCCTGGATGCGTTCCCAAAATTAGTTTGTTTTAAAAAACGTATTGAAGCTA
TCCCACAAATTGATAAGTACTTGAAATCCAGCAAGTATATAGCATGGCCTTTGCAGGGCTGGCAAGCCAC
GTTTGGTGGTGGCGACCATCCTCCAAAATCGGATCTGGAAGTTCTGTTCCAGGGGCCCCTGTCCAGCGGT
CTGGTTCCGCGTGGTTCCGGTACCGCGGCCCAGCCGGCCATGGCCCAGGGCGCGCTGCCATGCTGCCGTG
GCCTGTATGATTTCGAACCGGAAAACCAAGGTGAACTGGGTTTCAAAGAAGGTGACATTATCACCCTGAC
CAACCAGATTGATGAAAACTGGTATGAAGGTATGATTCATGGTGAATCCGGTTTCTTTCCGATTAACTAC
GTCGAAGTCATTGTCGCGGCCGCATA
[142 nt withheld, positions 2547-2688]
C
[98 nt withheld, positions 2690-2787]
AGTTTGTACTGGTGACGAAACTCAGTGTCTAGCTAGAGTGGC
[149 nt withheld, positions 2830-2978]
T
[41 nt withheld, positions 2980-3020]
T
[62 nt withheld, positions 3022-3083]
A
[35 nt withheld, positions 3085-3119]
CCTCCCTCAATCGGTTGAATGTCGCCCTTTTGTCTTTGGCGCTGGTAAACCATATGAA
[86 nt withheld, positions 3178-3263]
T
[54 nt withheld, positions 3265-3318]
CTAGCGCCGCCCTATACCTTGTCTGCCTCCCCGCGTTGCGTCGCGGTGCATGGAGCCGGGCCACCTCGAC
CTGAATGGAAGCCGGCGGCACCTCGCTAACGGATTCACCACTCCAAGAATTGGAGCCAATCAATTCTTGC
GGAGAACTGTGAATGCGCAAACCAACCCTTGGCAGAACATATCCATCGCGTCCGCCATCTCCAGCAGCCG
CACGCGGCGCATCTCGGGCAGCGTTGGGTCCTGGCCACGGGTGCGCATGATCGTGCTCCTGTCGTTGAGG
ACCCGGCTAGGCTGGCGGGGTTGCCTTACTGGTTAGCAGAATGAATCACCGATACGCGAGCGAACGTGAA
GCGACTGCTGCTGCAAAACGTCTGCGACCTGAGCAACAACATGAATGGTCTTCGGTTTCCGTGTTTCGTA
AAGTCTGGAAACGCGGAAGTCAGCGCCCTGCACCATTATGTTCCGGATCTGCATCGCAGGATGCTGCTGG
CTACCCTGTGGAACACCTACATCTGTATTAACGAAGCGCTGGCATTGACCCTGAGTGATTTTTCTCTGGT
CCCGCCGCATCCATACCGCCAGTTGTTTACCCTCACAACGTTCCAGTAACCGGGCATGTTCATCATCAGT
AACCCGTATCGTGAGCATCCTCTCTCGTTTCATCGGTATCATTACCCCCATGAACAGAAATCCCCCTTAC
ACGGAGGCATCAGTGACCAAACAGGAAAAAACCGCCCTTAACATGGCCCGCTTTATCAGAAGCCAGACAT
TAACGCTTCTGGAGAAACTCAACGAGCTGGACGCGGATGAACAGGCAGACATCTGTGAATCGCTTCACGA
CCACGCTGATGAGCTTTACCGCAGGATCCGCGAAATTGTAAGCGTTAATATTTTGTTAAAATTCGCGTTA
AATTTTTGTTAAATCAGCTCATTTTTTAACCAATAGGCCGAAATCGGCAAAATCCCTTATAAATCAAAAG
AATAGACCGAGATAGGGT
[37 nt withheld, positions 4317-4353]
AAAGAACGTGGACTCCAACGTCAAAGG
[49 nt withheld, positions 4381-4429]
T
[91 nt withheld, positions 4431-4521]
G
[124 nt withheld, positions 4523-4646]
CGCGGATCCTGCCTCGCGCGTTTCGGTGATGACGGTGAAAACCTCTGACACATGCAGCTCCCGGAGACGG
TCACAGCTTGTCTGTAAGCGGATGCCGGGAGCAGACAAGCCCGTCAGGGCGCGTCAGCGGGTGTTGGCGG
GTGTCGGGGCGCAGCCATGACCCAGTCACGTAGCGATAGCGGAGTGTATACTGGCTTAACTATGCGGCAT
CAGAGCAGATTGTACTGAGAGTGCACCATATGCGGTGTGAAATACCGCACAGATGCGTAAGGAGAAAATA
CCGCATCAGGCGCTCTTCCGCTTCCTCGCTCACTGACTCGCTGCGCTCGGTCGTTCGGCTGCGGCGAGCG
GTATCAGCTCACTCAAAGGCGGTAATACGGTTATCCACAGAATCAGGGGATAACGCAGGAAAGAACATGT
GAGCAAAAGGCCAGCAAAAGGCCAGGAACCGTAAAAAGGCCGCGTTGCTGGCGTTTTTCCATAGGCTCCG
CCCCCCTGACGAGCATCACAAAAATCGACGCTCAAGTCAGAGGTGGCGAAACCCGACAGGACTATAAAGA
TACCAGGGTTTCCCCCTGGAAGCTCCCTCGTGCGCTCTCCTGTTCCGACCCTGCCGCTTACCGGATACCT
GTCCGCCTTTCTCCCTTCGGGAAGCGTGGCGCTTTCTCATAGCTCACGCTGTAGGTATCTCAGTTCGGTG
TAGGTCGTTCGCTCCAAGCTGGGCTGTGTGCACGAACCCCCCGTTCAGCCCGACCGCTGCGCCTTATCCG
GTAACTATCGTCTTGAGTCCAACCCGGTAAGACACGACTTATCGCCACTGGCAGCAGCCACTGGTAACAG
GATTAGCAGAGCGAGGTATGTAGGCGGTGCTACAGAGTTCTTGAAGTGGTGGCCTAACTACGGCTACACT
AGAAGGACAGTATTTGGTATCTGCGCTCTGCTGAAGCCAGTTACCTTCGGAAAAAGAGTTGGTAGCTCTT
GATCCGGCAAACAAACCACCGCTGGTAGCGGTGGTTTTTTTGTTTGCAAGCAGCAGATTACGCGCAGAAA
AAAAGGATCTCAAGAAGATCCTTTGATCTTTTCTACGGGGTCTGACGCTCAGTGGAACGAAAACTCACGT
TAAGGGATTTTGGTCATGAGATTATCAAAAAGGATCTTCACCTAGATCCTTTTAAATTAAAAATGAAGTT
TTAAATCAATCTAAAGTATATATGAGTAAACTTGGTCTGACAGTTACCAATGCTTAATCAGTGAGGCACC
TATCTCAGCGATCTGTCTATTTCGTTCATCCATAGTTGCCTGACTCCCCGTCGTGTAGATAACTACGATA
CGGGAGGGCTTACCATCTGGCCCCAGTGCTGCAATGATACCGCGAGACCCACGCTCACCGGCTCCAGATT
TATCAGCAATAAACCAGCCAGCCGGAAGGGCCGAGCGCAGAAGTGGTCCTGCAACTTTATCCGCCTCCAT
CCAGTCTATTAATTGTTGCCGGGAAGCTAGAGTAAGTAGTTCGCCAGTTAATAGTTTGCGCAACGTTGTT
GCCATTGCTGCAGGCATCGTGGTGTCACGCTCGTCGTTTGGTATGGCTTCATTCAGCTCCGGTTCCCAAC
GATCAAGGCGAGTTACATGATCCCCCATATTGTGCAAAAAAGCGGTTAGCTCCTTCGGTCCTCCGATCGT
TGTCAGAAGTAAGTTGGCCGCAGTGTTATCACTCATGGTTATGGCAGCACTGCATAATTCTCTTACTGTC
ATGCCATCCGTAAGATGCTTTTCTGTGACTGGTGAGTACTCAACCAAGTCATTCTGAGAATAGTGTATGC
GGCGACCGAGTTGCTCTTGCCCGGCGTCAACACGGGATAATACCGCGCCACATAGCAGAACTTTAAAAGT
GCTCATCATTGGAAAACGTTCTTCGGGGCGAAAACTCTCAAGGATCTTACCGCTGTTGAGATCCAGTTCG
ATGTAACCCACTCGTGCACCCAACTGATCTTCAGCATCTTTTACTTTCACCAGCGTTTCTGGGTGAGCAA
AAACAGGAAGGCAAAATGCCGCAAAAAAGGGAATAAGGGCGACACGGAAATGTTGAATACTCATACTCTT
CCTTTTTCAATATTATTGAAGCATTTATCAGGGTTATTGTCTCATGAGCGGATACATATTTGAATGTATT
TAGAAAAATAAACAAATAGGGGTTCCGCGCACATTTCCCCGAAAAGTGCCACCTGACGTCTAAGAAACCA
TTATTATCATGACATTAACCTATAAA
Features (pLannotate 1.2.2; 21 found; start..end, strand, type, name):
     42..119     +  promoter       lacIq promoter: lacI (mutant); In the lacIq allele, a single base change in the promoter boosts expression of the lacI gene about 10-fold.
    120..1202    +  CDS            lacI: lac repressor; lacI; The lac repressor binds to the lac operator to inhibit transcription in E. coli. This inhibition can be relieved by adding lactose or isopropyl-β-D-thiogalactopyranoside (IPTG).
   1215..1236    +  protein_bind   CAP binding site: CAP binding activates transcription in the presence of cAMP. E. coli catabolite activator protein
   1255..1272    +  promoter       tet promoter (fragment): E. coli promoter for tetracycline efflux protein gene
   1445..1473    +  promoter       tac promoter: strong E. coli promoter; hybrid between the trp and lac UV5 promoters
   1481..1497    +  protein_bind   lac operator: The lac repressor binds to the lac operator to inhibit transcription in E. coli. This inhibition can be relieved by adding lactose or isopropyl-β-D-thiogalactopyranoside (IPTG). lac repressor encoded by lacI
   1582..1599    +  CDS            6xHis: 6xHis affinity tag
   1615..2268    +  CDS            GST26_SCHJA: Experimental evidence at protein level: Swiss-Prot protein existence level 1. GST isoenzymes appear to play a central role in the parasite detoxification system. Other functions are also suspected including a role in increasing the solubility of haematin in the parasite gut. From Schistosoma japonicum (Blood fluke).
   2293..2535    +  CDS            Sh3gl3 (fragment): SH3G3_MOUSE - Also known as Sh3d2c, Sh3d2c2. Experimental evidence at protein level: Swiss-Prot protein existence level 1. Implicated in endocytosis. May recruit other proteins to membranes with high curvature (By similarity). From Mus musculus (Mouse).
   2551..2598    +  terminator     fd terminator (sequence withheld): central terminator from bacteriophage fd (Otsuka and Kunisawa, 1982)
   2603..2815    +  CDS            M13 gene III (fragment) (sequence partly withheld): pIII; III; minor coat protein
   2830..3300    +  CDS            M13 gene III (fragment) (sequence partly withheld): pIII; III; minor coat protein
   3322..3392    +  CDS            TcR (fragment): tetracycline efflux protein; tet; confers resistance to tetracycline
   3634..4014    -  CDS            YPB1_ECOLX: Protein predicted: Swiss-Prot protein existence level 4. From Escherichia coli.
   4031..4182    +  CDS            rop (fragment): Rop protein, which maintains plasmids at low copy number; rop
   4218..4646    -  rep_origin     f1 ori (sequence partly withheld): f1 bacteriophage origin of replication; arrow indicates direction of (+) strand synthesis
   4655..4694    +  CDS            rop (fragment): Rop protein, which maintains plasmids at low copy number; rop
   4796..4936    +  misc_feature   bom: basis of mobility region from pBR322
   5122..5709    -  rep_origin     ori: high-copy-number ColE1/pMB1/pBR322/pUC origin of replication
   5883..6740    -  CDS            bla: BLAT_ECOLX - Experimental evidence at protein level: Swiss-Prot protein existence level 1. TEM-type are the most prevalent beta-lactamases in enterobacteria; they hydrolyze the beta-lactam bond in susceptible beta-lactam antibiotics, thus conferring resistance to penicillins and cephalosporins. TEM-3 and TEM-4 are capable of hydrolyzing cefotaxime and ceftazidime. TEM-5 is capable of hydrolyzing ceftazidime. TEM-6 is capable of hydrolyzing ceftazidime and aztreonam. TEM-8/CAZ-2, TEM- 16/CAZ-7 and TEM-24/CAZ-6 are markedly active against ceftazidime. IRT- 4 shows resistance to beta-lactamase in
   6741..6845    -  promoter       AmpR promoter: bla
