[The description below was written by a language model from this plasmid's Addgene catalogue record and pLannotate feature annotations shown in this document.]
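Description:
pHH0103_SH3GL3-1/1 is a bacterial expression plasmid built on the pHH0103 backbone for producing and purifying the SH3 domain of human SH3GL3 (endophilin-A3 family; the "1/1" indicates the sole SH3 domain of that protein). It replicates in E. coli from a ColE1/pBR322-type origin and is selected with ampicillin through the bla gene and its AmpR promoter. The catalogue lists it as low copy. The backbone also retains a bom site, an f1 phage origin that interrupts the rop gene, and short remnants of the tetracycline resistance gene and its promoter.

Expression is driven by the hybrid tac promoter followed by a lac operator. The plasmid carries its own lacI gene under the lacIq promoter, so transcription is repressed until induced with IPTG. The open reading frame encodes an N-terminal 6xHis tag followed by Schistosoma japonicum glutathione S-transferase and then the SH3GL3 fragment, recorded as about 221 bp and cloned between SfiI and NotI sites. This gives a His-GST-SH3 fusion that can be purified by either affinity tag. The automated annotation labels the insert by its mouse orthologue, which reflects sequence similarity; the catalogue states the insert is human. An fd terminator lies just downstream of the insert, followed by fragments of M13 gene III. These fragments, together with the f1 origin, suggest derivation from a phagemid display vector, although the record does not state this.

The construct belongs to a set used for a family-wide analysis of human SH3 domain binding specificities, in which purified domains served as the protein reagents.
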