Addgene plasmid #91423: pHH0103_SH3GL3-1/1
Purpose: Protein expression and purification of human SH3 domain construct SH3GL3-1/1
Depositing lab: Sachdev Sidhu. Depositing organization: University of Toronto. Publication: Comprehensive Analysis of the Human SH3 Domain Family Reveals a Wide Variety of Non-canonical Specificities. Teyra J, Huang H, Jain S, Guan X, Dong A, Liu Y, Tempel W, Min J, Tong Y, Kim PM, Bader GD, Sidhu SS. Structure. 2017 Oct 3;25(10):1598-1610.e3. doi: 10.1016/j.str.2017.07.017. Epub 2017 Sep 7. PubMed 28890361.
Backbone
  Vector backbone: pHH0103
  Vector type: Bacterial Expression
Growth in bacteria
  Bacterial resistance: Ampicillin, 100 μg/mL
  Growth temperature: 37°C
  Growth strain: DH5alpha
  Copy number: Low Copy
Gene/Insert
  Gene/Insert name: SH3GL3-1/1
  Species: H. sapiens (human)
  Insert size (bp): 221
  Entrez Gene: SH3GL3 (a.k.a. CNSA3, EEN-B2, HsT19371, SH3D2C, SH3P13)
  Cloning method: Restriction Enzyme; 5′ cloning site Sfi1 (unknown if destroyed); 3′ cloning site Not1 (unknown if destroyed)
Terms and licenses: Academic/Nonprofit Terms; Industry Terms: Not Available to Industry
How to cite: pHH0103_SH3GL3-1/1 was a gift from Sachdev Sidhu (Addgene plasmid # 91423 ; http://n2t.net/addgene:91423 ; RRID:Addgene_91423)
