>Addgene plasmid #91423 | pHH0103_SH3GL3-1/1 | depositor partial sequence | sequence record 175911 | insert sequence
GGTACCGAATTCGGATCCGCGCGCTGCCATGCTGCCGTGGCCTGTATGATTTCGAACCGGAAAACCAAGG
TGAACTGGGTTTCAAAGAAGGTGACATTATCACCCTGACCAACCAGATTGATGAAAACTGGTATGAAGGT
ATGATTCATGGTGAATCCGGTTTCTTTCCGATTAACTACGTCGAAGTCATTGTCGCGGCCGCTAGCTAAG
TCGACGAGCTC
